Addgene plasmid #212373: pTwist-SARS-CoV-2 Spike-deltaC18 T307I (ATA)
Purpose: Encodes SARS-CoV-2 spike T307I for pseudovirus production
Depositing lab: Alejandro Balazs. Depositing organization: Massachusetts General Hospital. Publication: Ongoing evolution of SARS-CoV-2 drives escape from mRNA vaccine-induced humoral immunity. Roederer AL, Cao Y, Denis KS, Sheehan ML, Li CJ, Lam EC, Gregory DJ, Poznansky MC, Iafrate AJ, Canaday DH, Gravenstein S, Garcia-Beltran WF, Balazs AB. medRxiv [Preprint]. 2024 Mar 7:2024.03.05.24303815. doi: 10.1101/2024.03.05.24303815. PubMed 38496628.
Backbone
  Vector backbone: pTwist-CMV-BetaGlobin-WPRE-Neo
  Backbone manufacturer: Twist
  Vector type: Mammalian Expression
Growth in bacteria
  Bacterial resistance: Ampicillin, 100 μg/mL
  Growth temperature: 37°C
  Growth strain: DH5alpha
  Copy number: High Copy
Gene/Insert
  Gene/Insert name: SARS-CoV-2 Spike T307I
  Species: Severe acute respiratory syndrome coronavirus 2
  Mutation: T307I
  Entrez Gene: S (a.k.a. GU280_gp02, spike glycoprotein)
  Promoter: CAG
  Cloning method: Ligation Independent Cloning
Terms and licenses: Academic/Nonprofit Terms; Industry Terms: Not Available to Industry
Depositor comments: Please visit https://www.medrxiv.org/content/10.1101/2024.03.05.24303815v1 for medRxiv preprint.
How to cite: pTwist-SARS-CoV-2 Spike-deltaC18 T307I (ATA) was a gift from Alejandro Balazs (Addgene plasmid # 212373 ; http://n2t.net/addgene:212373 ; RRID:Addgene_212373)
