[The description below was written by a language model from this plasmid's Addgene catalogue record and pLannotate feature annotations shown in this document.]
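Description:
pTwist-SARS-CoV-2 Spike-deltaC18 T307I (ATA) is a mammalian expression plasmid built on the Twist pTwist-CMV-BetaGlobin-WPRE-Neo backbone. It encodes the SARS-CoV-2 spike glycoprotein carrying the single substitution T307I. As the name indicates, the isoleucine is specified by an ATA codon and the spike lacks the C-terminal 18 residues. This type of cytoplasmic-tail truncation is commonly used to improve spike incorporation into pseudotyped particles. The annotated spike open reading frame spans about 3.8 kb of the 10.5 kb sequence.

The catalogue entry lists the promoter as CAG. The feature table, however, shows a CMV enhancer and CMV promoter elements followed by a truncated human β-globin intron directly upstream of the coding sequence, which matches the backbone name rather than a classical CAG arrangement. Downstream, a WPRE is positioned to enhance transcript stability and expression, followed by an SV40 polyadenylation signal. β-globin insulator fragments and bacterial/T7 terminators flank the expression unit, helping isolate it from neighbouring transcription. A separate SV40 early promoter–neo–bGH poly(A) cassette allows G418 selection in mammalian cells. In bacteria, the plasmid is propagated through a high-copy ColE1/pUC-type origin with ampicillin resistance (AmpR).

The stated purpose is pseudovirus production. The plasmid supplies the mutant spike as the envelope protein when co-transfected with packaging and reporter components, which are not part of this plasmid. The associated work concerns SARS-CoV-2 evolution and escape from mRNA vaccine-induced humoral immunity, so such point-mutant pseudoviruses would serve to test how individual spike changes affect antibody neutralization.
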