Features (pLannotate 1.2.2; 21 found; start..end, strand, type, name):
      1..3765    +  CDS            S: SPIKE_SARS2 - Experimental evidence at protein level: Swiss-Prot protein existence level 1. [Spike glycoprotein]: May down-regulate host tetherin (BST2) by lysosomal degradation, thereby counteracting its antiviral activity. From Severe acute respiratory syndrome coronavirus 2 (2019-nCoV) (SARS-CoV-2).
   3839..4427    +  misc_feature   WPRE: woodchuck hepatitis virus posttranscriptional regulatory element
   4480..4601    -  polyA_signal   SV40 poly(A) signal: SV40 polyadenylation signal
   4624..4693    -  CDS            large T antigen (fragment): large T antigen from SV40 (simian virus 40)
   4716..4762    +  terminator     T7 terminator: transcription terminator for bacteriophage T7 RNA polymerase
   4792..4928    +  terminator     rrnG terminator: transcription terminator from the E. coli ribosomal RNA rrnG operon (Albrechtsen et al., 1991)
   4973..5044    +  misc_feature   3' β-globin insulator: insulator downstream of the human β-globin locus (Farrell et al., 2002)
   5089..5285    +  promoter       SV40 promoter: SV40 early promoter
   5299..6090    +  CDS            neo: KKA2_KLEPN - Also known as kan, nptII. Experimental evidence at protein level: Swiss-Prot protein existence level 1. Resistance to kanamycin, neomycin, paromomycin, ribostamycin, butirosin and gentamicin B. From Klebsiella pneumoniae.
   6104..6328    +  polyA_signal   bGH poly(A) signal: bovine growth hormone polyadenylation signal
   6524..7112    -  rep_origin     ori: high-copy-number ColE1/pMB1/pBR322/pUC origin of replication
   7284..7348    -  CDS            bla(M) (fragment): β-lactamase lacking the signal sequence; bla(M); allows cytosolic expression of β-lactamase
   7858..8718    +  CDS            AmpR: β-lactamase; bla; confers resistance to ampicillin, carbenicillin, and related antibiotics
   8731..8867    +  terminator     rrnG terminator: transcription terminator from the E. coli ribosomal RNA rrnG operon (Albrechtsen et al., 1991)
   9019..9090    +  misc_feature   5' β-globin insulator: insulator upstream of the human β-globin locus (Farrell et al., 2002)
   9095..9141    -  terminator     T7 terminator: transcription terminator for bacteriophage T7 RNA polymerase
   9159..9207    -  polyA_signal   poly(A) signal: synthetic polyadenylation signal
   9288..9591    +  enhancer       CMV enhancer: human cytomegalovirus immediate early enhancer
   9664..9681    -  promoter       CMV promoter (fragment): human cytomegalovirus (CMV) immediate early promoter
   9744..9795    +  promoter       CMVd2 promoter: truncated human cytomegalovirus (CMV) immediate early promoter that yields moderately reduced expression relative to the full-length promoter
   9929..10404   +  intron         β-globin intron: internally truncated intron from human β-globin
>Addgene plasmid #212373 | pTwist-SARS-CoV-2 Spike-deltaC18 T307I (ATA) | addgene full sequence | sequence record 431615 | Addgene NGS Result
ATGTTTGTGTTCCTCGTTCTCCTGCCCCTCGTTTCTTCCCAATGCGTGAACCTCACAACTAGAACGCAGC
TCCCACCCGCTTACACGAACTCTTTTACTCGTGGAGTATACTATCCCGATAAAGTCTTTAGGTCCAGTGT
CCTTCATTCTACTCAAGACCTTTTCCTGCCATTCTTCTCAAATGTCACCTGGTTCCATGCTATCCACGTT
TCTGGCACCAACGGAACTAAACGATTTGATAATCCCGTCTTGCCATTTAACGATGGCGTATACTTTGCCT
CAACGGAGAAGTCCAACATTATCCGGGGATGGATATTTGGCACCACCCTGGACTCCAAGACACAGTCTCT
CCTCATTGTGAACAACGCCACCAATGTCGTCATCAAAGTCTGTGAATTTCAATTTTGTAACGATCCCTTT
CTCGGGGTTTATTATCATAAGAATAACAAGTCTTGGATGGAGTCAGAGTTCCGCGTTTACAGTTCCGCTA
ACAACTGTACTTTTGAGTACGTTTCCCAACCATTTCTCATGGATCTTGAAGGGAAGCAAGGCAACTTCAA
GAATCTCCGCGAATTTGTGTTTAAGAATATAGACGGCTACTTCAAAATTTATAGCAAGCATACCCCGATA
AATCTGGTTCGGGATCTCCCTCAAGGCTTCTCCGCGTTGGAACCCCTCGTGGACTTGCCGATTGGCATCA
ACATCACCCGGTTCCAAACCCTTCTTGCCCTTCATCGAAGCTACCTCACGCCTGGCGACAGTAGTAGTGG
TTGGACAGCGGGCGCAGCAGCCTACTATGTGGGATATTTGCAACCACGCACCTTTCTTCTCAAATATAAC
GAAAACGGAACAATTACCGATGCCGTAGACTGTGCCCTCGATCCCCTGTCCGAAACTAAATGCACACTCA
AGTCCTTCATAGTTGAGAAAGGCATATACCAAACCAGTAACTTCCGCGTCCAACCCACCGAATCCATTGT
TCGATTCCCTAACATCACCAATTTGTGTCCTTTCGGTGAAGTATTTAATGCCACTCGATTTGCATCAGTT
TATGCCTGGAATCGCAAGCGAATATCAAATTGTGTTGCAGATTATAGTGTCCTGTATAATAGCGCATCAT
TCAGCACTTTTAAGTGTTATGGGGTCAGCCCTACGAAATTGAATGACTTGTGTTTTACCAACGTTTACGC
AGATTCTTTCGTCATACGCGGCGACGAAGTCCGACAGATTGCACCGGGGCAAACCGGAAAGATAGCAGAC
TATAATTATAAGTTGCCGGATGACTTCACCGGCTGCGTTATAGCATGGAACTCCAATAATCTCGATTCAA
AAGTCGGCGGCAACTATAATTATCTTTACCGCCTGTTTCGCAAGTCAAATCTGAAGCCCTTTGAACGTGA
CATCTCCACCGAAATTTATCAAGCTGGCAGCACCCCATGTAATGGAGTGGAAGGGTTTAACTGTTATTTT
CCCCTTCAATCATACGGATTTCAACCAACAAATGGGGTGGGCTATCAACCATATCGGGTGGTAGTCTTGA
GCTTTGAGCTGCTCCACGCACCGGCTACAGTTTGCGGACCGAAGAAAAGCACTAACCTGGTGAAGAATAA
ATGTGTGAACTTCAACTTTAATGGGCTCACCGGAACAGGGGTGCTGACAGAATCAAACAAGAAATTTCTC
CCTTTTCAACAATTTGGTAGAGACATTGCCGATACCACAGATGCCGTCCGCGATCCGCAAACACTGGAAA
TCCTCGATATAACACCCTGTAGCTTCGGCGGGGTCAGCGTGATAACTCCCGGAACGAACACATCCAACCA
AGTGGCTGTCCTGTATCAAGATGTCAACTGTACCGAAGTCCCTGTGGCGATACACGCCGACCAACTGACA
CCCACCTGGAGAGTCTACTCAACAGGTTCCAATGTCTTTCAAACTAGAGCGGGTTGTCTCATTGGCGCTG
AGCATGTCAATAATTCATACGAATGTGATATTCCTATTGGGGCAGGAATCTGTGCGTCTTATCAAACTCA
AACGAACTCACCACGGCGCGCTCGCTCAGTAGCCAGCCAGTCCATAATCGCCTATACCATGAGTCTCGGG
GCTGAGAACTCCGTGGCTTATTCAAACAATTCCATCGCAATCCCAACTAACTTTACCATTAGCGTTACCA
CGGAAATCTTGCCCGTCAGCATGACTAAGACGAGCGTAGACTGTACGATGTATATCTGTGGGGATTCCAC
CGAGTGTAGCAACCTCTTGCTTCAATACGGGTCTTTCTGTACTCAACTCAACCGAGCATTGACCGGAATT
GCGGTCGAACAAGACAAGAATACCCAAGAGGTGTTCGCACAAGTAAAGCAAATATACAAAACGCCGCCAA
TCAAAGATTTTGGCGGGTTTAATTTTAGCCAAATACTGCCAGACCCATCTAAGCCTTCAAAACGCAGCTT
TATCGAGGATCTGCTGTTCAACAAAGTTACGTTGGCTGACGCGGGTTTCATTAAGCAGTATGGGGATTGT
TTGGGAGACATTGCGGCCCGCGACCTTATCTGTGCTCAAAAATTCAATGGGTTGACAGTTCTGCCCCCTC
TGCTCACTGATGAGATGATTGCACAGTATACATCAGCATTGTTGGCAGGAACCATTACATCCGGCTGGAC
TTTTGGCGCGGGTGCGGCCCTTCAAATACCTTTCGCTATGCAAATGGCTTACAGATTCAATGGGATTGGT
GTCACGCAAAATGTATTGTATGAAAATCAGAAGCTGATCGCTAATCAATTTAACAGCGCGATTGGCAAGA
TCCAAGATTCACTGTCAAGCACAGCGTCCGCCCTCGGCAAACTCCAAGATGTTGTGAATCAAAACGCCCA
GGCCCTGAATACCCTCGTGAAGCAACTGAGTTCTAACTTCGGCGCAATCTCCAGCGTCCTCAACGACATA
TTGTCCAGACTTGATAAGGTGGAAGCCGAGGTGCAAATTGATCGGCTCATCACAGGCAGGCTCCAGTCAC
TCCAAACTTATGTGACACAACAGTTGATCCGGGCTGCTGAGATACGAGCAAGCGCCAACCTGGCCGCCAC
TAAAATGTCAGAGTGCGTGCTCGGGCAGTCCAAACGGGTTGACTTTTGTGGCAAGGGCTATCACTTGATG
TCCTTCCCCCAATCCGCCCCACATGGAGTGGTCTTTCTCCACGTCACTTATGTCCCTGCTCAAGAGAAGA
ACTTTACGACAGCTCCAGCAATCTGTCACGATGGCAAAGCGCACTTTCCCAGGGAAGGCGTTTTCGTCAG
TAATGGCACGCATTGGTTTGTGACCCAAAGGAATTTCTATGAACCCCAAATCATAACCACTGACAATACA
TTTGTCTCAGGCAACTGTGATGTGGTCATTGGGATCGTGAACAACACGGTATATGATCCCCTGCAACCCG
AGTTGGATAGCTTCAAAGAGGAATTGGATAAATACTTTAAGAATCATACTTCACCCGATGTTGATCTCGG
GGACATATCAGGAATAAATGCAAGTGTCGTCAACATTCAGAAAGAGATTGATCGCCTTAATGAGGTCGCC
AAGAACTTGAATGAATCTTTGATCGACTTGCAAGAACTGGGCAAATACGAACAATATATTAAATGGCCCT
GGTACATTTGGTTGGGCTTTATCGCCGGACTTATAGCTATCGTTATGGTCACAATTATGTTGTGCTGTAT
GACTAGCTGTTGTTCCTGCTTGAAAGGATGTTGCAGTTGCGGATCTTGTTGTAAATAAAGGATCCTCTAG
AAGTTGTCTCCTCCTGCACTGACTGACTGATACAATCGATTTCTGGATCCGCAGGCCTAATCAACCTCTG
GATTACAAAATTTGTGAAAGATTGACTGGTATTCTTAACTATGTTGCTCCTTTTACGCTATGTGGATACG
CTGCTTTAATGCCTTTGTATCATGCTATTGCTTCCCGTATGGCTTTCATTTTCTCCTCCTTGTATAAATC
CTGGTTGCTGTCTCTTTATGAGGAGTTGTGGCCCGTTGTCAGGCAACGTGGCGTGGTGTGCACTGTGTTT
GCTGACGCAACCCCCACTGGTTGGGGCATTGCCACCACCTGTCAGCTCCTTTCCGGGACTTTCGCTTTCC
CCCTCCCTATTGCCACGGCGGAACTCATCGCCGCCTGCCTTGCCCGCTGCTGGACAGGGGCTCGGCTGTT
GGGCACTGACAATTCCGTGGTGTTGTCGGGGAAGCTGACGTCCTTTCCATGGCTGCTCGCCTGTGTTGCC
ACCTGGATTCTGCGCGGGACGTCCTTCTGCTACGTCCCTTCGGCCCTCAATCCAGCGGACCTTCCTTCCC
GCGGCCTGCTGCCGGCTCTGCGGCCTCTTCCGCGTCTTCGCCTTCGCCCTCAGACGAGTCGGATCTCCCT
TTGGGCCGCCTCCCCGCCTGTCTAGCTTGACTGACTGAGATACAGCGTACCTTCAGCTCACAGACATGAT
AAGATACATTGATGAGTTTGGACAAACCACAACTAGAATGCAGTGAAAAAAATGCTTTATTTGTGAAATT
TGTGATGCTATTGCTTTATTTGTAACCATTATAAGCTGCAATAAACAAGTTAACAACAACAATTGCATTC
ATTTTATGTTTCAGGTTCAGGGGGAGGTGTGGGAGGTTTTTTAAAGCAAGTAAAACCTCTACAAATGTGG
TATTGGCCCATCTCTATCGGTATCGTAGCATAACCCCTTGGGGCCTCTAAACGGGTCTTGAGGGGTTTTT
TGTGCCCCTCGGGCCGGATTGCTATCTACCGGCATTGGCGCAGAAAAAAATGCCTGATGCGACGCTGCGC
GTCTTATACTCCCACATATGCCAGATTCAGCAACGGATACGGCTTCCCCAACTTGCCCACTTCCATACGT
GTCCTCCTTACCAGAAATTTATCCTTAAGGTCGTCAGCTATCCTGCAGGCGATCTCTCGATTTCGATCAA
GACATTCCTTTAATGGTCTTTTCTGGACACCACTAGGGGTCAGAAGTAGTTCATCAAACTTTCTTCCCTC
CCTAATCTCATTGGTTACCTTGGGCTATCGAAACTTAATTAAGCGATCTGCATCTCAATTAGTCAGCAAC
CATAGTCCCGCCCCTAACTCCGCCCATCCCGCCCCTAACTCCGCCCAGTTCCGCCCATTCTCCGCCCCAT
CGCTGACTAATTTTTTTTATTTATGCAGAGGCCGAGGCCGCCTCGGCCTCTGAGCTATTCCAGAAGTAGT
GAGGAGGCTTTTTTGGAGGCCTAGGCTTTTGCAAAGGAGGTAGCCAACATGATTGAACAAGATGGATTGC
ACGCAGGTTCTCCCGCCGCTTGGGTGGAGAGGCTATTCGGCTATGACTGGGCACAACAGACAATCGGCTG
CTCTGATGCCGCCGTGTTCCGGCTGTCAGCGCAGGGGCGCCCGGTTCTTTTTGTCAAGACCGACCTGTCC
GGTGCCCTGAATGAACTCCAGGACGAGGCAGCGCGGCTATCGTGGCTGGCCACGACGGGCGTTCCTTGCG
CAGCTGTGCTCGACGTTGTCACTGAAGCGGGAAGGGACTGGCTGCTATTGGGCGAAGTGCCGGGGCAGGA
TCTCCTGTCATCTCACCTTGCTCCTGCCGAGAAAGTATCCATCATGGCTGATGCAATGCGGCGGCTGCAT
ACGCTTGATCCGGCTACCTGCCCATTCGACCACCAAGCGAAACATCGCATCGAGCGAGCACGTACTCGGA
TGGAAGCCGGTCTTGTCGATCAGGATGATCTGGACGAAGAGCATCAGGGGCTCGCGCCAGCCGAACTGTT
CGCCAGGCTCAAGGCGCGGATGCCCGACGGCGAGGATCTCGTCGTGACCCACGGCGATGCCTGCTTGCCG
AATATCATGGTGGAAAATGGCCGCTTTTCTGGATTCATCGACTGTGGCCGGCTGGGTGTGGCGGACCGCT
ATCAGGACATAGCGTTGGCTACCCGTGATATTGCTGAAGAGCTTGGCGGCGAATGGGCTGACCGCTTCCT
CGTGCTTTACGGTATCGCCGCTCCCGATTCGCAGCGCATCGCCTTCTATCGCCTTCTTGACGAGTTCTTC
TAGTATGTAAGCCCTGTGCCTTCTAGTTGCCAGCCATCTGTTGTTTGCCCCTCCCCCGTGCCTTCCTTGA
CCCTGGAAGGTGCCACTCCCACTGTCCTTTCCTAATAAAATGAGGAAATTGCATCGCATTGTCTGAGTAG
GTGTCATTCTATTCTGGGGGGTGGGGTGGGGCAGGACAGCAAGGGGGAGGATTGGGAAGACAATAGCAGG
CATGCTGGGGATGCGGTGGGCTCTATGGTTAATTAACCAGTCAAGTCAGCTACTTGGCGAGATCGACTTG
TCTGGGTTTCGACTACGCTCAGAATTGCGTCAGTCAAGTTCGATCTGGTCCTTGCTATTGCACCCGTTCT
CCGATTACGAGTTTCATTTAAATCATGTGAGCAAAAGGCCAGCAAAAGGCCAGGAACCGTAAAAAGGCCG
CGTTGCTGGCGTTTTTCCATAGGCTCCGCCCCCCTGACGAGCATCACAAAAATCGACGCTCAAGTCAGAG
GTGGCGAAACCCGACAGGACTATAAAGATACCAGGCGTTTCCCCCTGGAAGCTCCCTCGTGCGCTCTCCT
GTTCCGACCCTGCCGCTTACCGGATACCTGTCCGCCTTTCTCCCTTCGGGAAGCGTGGCGCTTTCTCATA
GCTCACGCTGTAGGTATCTCAGTTCGGTGTAGGTCGTTCGCTCCAAGCTGGGCTGTGTGCACGAACCCCC
CGTTCAGCCCGACCGCTGCGCCTTATCCGGTAACTATCGTCTTGAGTCCAACCCGGTAAGACACGACTTA
TCGCCACTGGCAGCAGCCACTGGTAACAGGATTAGCAGAGCGAGGTATGTAGGCGGTGCTACAGAGTTCT
TGAAGTGGTGGCCTAACTACGGCTACACTAGAAGAACAGTATTTGGTATCTGCGCTCTGCTGAAGCCAGT
TACCTTCGGAAAAAGAGTTGGTAGCTCTTGATCCGGCAAACAAACCACCGCTGGTAGCGGTGGTTTTTTT
GTTTGCAAGCAGCAGATTACGCGCAGAAAAAAAGGATCTCAAGAAGATCCTTTGATCTTTTCTACGGGGT
CTGACGCTCAGTGGAACGAAAACTCACGTTAAGGGATTTTGGTCATGAGATTATCAAAAAGGATCTTCAC
CTAGATCCTTTTAAATTAAAAATGAAGTTTTAAATCAATCTAAAGTATATATGAGTAAACTTGGTCTGAC
AGTTACCAATGCTTAATCAGTGAGGCACCTATCTCAGCGATCTGTCTATTTCGTTCATCCATAGTTGCAT
TTAAATTTCCGAACTCTCCAAGGCCCTCGTCGGAAAATCTTCAAACCTTTCGTCCGATCCATCTTGCAGG
CTACCTCTCGAACGAACTATCGCAAGTCTCTTGGCCGGCCTTGCGCCTTGGCTATTGCTTGGCAGCGCCT
ATCGCCAGGTATTACTCCAATCCCGAATATCCGAGATCGGGATCACCCGAGAGAAGTTCAACCTACATCC
TCAATCCCGATCTATCCGAGATCCGAGGAATATCGAAATCGGGGCGCGCCTGGTGTACCGAGAACGATCC
TCTCAGTGCGAGTCTCGACGATCCATATCGTTGCTTGGCAGTCAGCCAGTCGGAATCCAGCTTGGGACCC
AGGAAGTCCAATCGTCAGATATTGTACTCAAGCCTGGTCACGGCAGCGTACCGATCTGTTTAAACCTAGA
TATTGATAGTCTGATCGGTCAACGTATAATCGAGTCCTAGCTTTTGCAAACATCTATCAAGAGACAGGAT
CAGCAGGAGGCTTTCGCATGAGTATTCAACATTTCCGTGTCGCCCTTATTCCCTTTTTTGCGGCATTTTG
CCTTCCTGTTTTTGCTCACCCAGAAACGCTGGTGAAAGTAAAAGATGCTGAAGATCAGTTGGGTGCGCGA
GTGGGTTACATCGAACTGGATCTCAACAGCGGTAAGATCCTTGAGAGTTTTCGCCCCGAAGAACGCTTTC
CAATGATGAGCACTTTTAAAGTTCTGCTATGTGGCGCGGTATTATCCCGTATTGACGCCGGGCAAGAGCA
ACTCGGTCGCCGCATACACTATTCTCAGAATGACTTGGTTGAGTATTCACCAGTCACAGAAAAGCATCTT
ACGGATGGCATGACAGTAAGAGAATTATGCAGTGCTGCCATAACCATGAGTGATAACACTGCGGCCAACT
TACTTCTGACAACGATTGGAGGACCGAAGGAGCTAACCGCTTTTTTGCACAACATGGGGGATCATGTAAC
TCGCCTTGATCGTTGGGAACCGGAGCTGAATGAAGCCATACCAAACGACGAGCGTGACACCACGATGCCT
GTAGCAATGGCAACAACCTTGCGTAAACTATTAACTGGCGAACTACTTACTCTAGCTTCCCGGCAACAGT
TGATAGACTGGATGGAGGCGGATAAAGTTGCAGGACCACTTCTGCGCTCGGCCCTTCCGGCTGGCTGGTT
TATTGCTGATAAATCTGGAGCCGGTGAGCGTGGGTCTCGCGGTATCATTGCAGCACTGGGGCCAGATGGT
AAGCCCTCCCGTATCGTAGTTATCTACACGACGGGGAGTCAGGCAACTATGGATGAACGAAATAGACAGA
TCGCTGAGATAGGTGCCTCACTGATTAAGCATTGGTAACCGATTCTAGGTGCATTGGCGCAGAAAAAAAT
GCCTGATGCGACGCTGCGCGTCTTATACTCCCACATATGCCAGATTCAGCAACGGATACGGCTTCCCCAA
CTTGCCCACTTCCATACGTGTCCTCCTTACCAGAAATTTATCCTTAAGATCCCGAATCGTTTAAACTCGA
CTCTGGCTCTATCGAATCTCCGTCGTTTCGAGCTTACGCGAACAGCCGTGGCGCTCATTTGCTCGTCGGG
CATCGAATCTCGTCAGCTATCGTCAGCTTACCTTTTTGGCAGCGATCGCGGCTCCCGACATCTTGGACCA
TTAGCTCCACAGGTATCTTCTTCCCTCTAGTGGTCATAACAGCAGCTTCAGCTACCTCTCAATTCAAAAA
ACCCCTCAAGACCCGTTTAGAGGCCCCAAGGGGTTATGCTATCAATCGTTGCGTTACACACACAAAAAAC
CAACACACATCCATCTTCGATGGATAGCGATTTTATTATCTAACTGCTGATCGAGTGTAGCCAGATCTAG
TAATCAATTACGGGGTCATTAGTTCATAGCCCATATATGGAGTTCCGCGTTACATAACTTACGGTAAATG
GCCCGCCTGGCTGACCGCCCAACGACCCCCGCCCATTGACGTCAATAATGACGTATGTTCCCATAGTAAC
GCCAATAGGGACTTTCCATTGACGTCAATGGGTGGAGTATTTACGGTAAACTGCCCACTTGGCAGTACAT
CAAGTGTATCATATGCCAAGTACGCCCCCTATTGACGTCAATGACGGTAAATGGCCCGCCTGGCATTATG
CCCAGTACATGACCTTATGGGACTTTCCTACTTGGCAGTACATCTACGTATTAGTCATCGCTATTACCAT
GCTGATGCGGTTTTGGCAGTACATCAATGGGCGTGGATAGCGGTTTGACTCACGGGGATTTCCAAGTCTC
CACCCCATTGACGTCAATGGGAGTTTGTTTTGGCACCAAAATCAACGGGACTTTCCAAAATGTCGTAACA
ACTCCGCCCCATTGACGCAAATGGGCGGTAGGCGTGTACGGTGGGAGGTCTATATAAGCAGAGCTGGTTT
AGTGAACCGTCAGATCGCCTGGAGACGCCATCCACGCTGTTTTGACCTCCATAGAAGACACCGGGACCGA
TCCAGCCTCCCCTCGAAGCTTACATGTGGTACCGAGCTCGGATCCTGAGAACTTCAGGGTGAGTCTATGG
GACCCTTGATGTTTTCTTTCCCCTTCTTTTCTATGGTTAAGTTCATGTCATAGGAAGGGGAGAAGTAACA
GGGTACACATATTGACCAAATCAGGGTAATTTTGCATTTGTAATTTTAAAAAATGCTTTCTTCTTTTAAT
ATACTTTTTTGTTTATCTTATTTCTAATACTTTCCCTAATCTCTTTCTTTCAGGGCAATAATGATACAAT
GTATCATGCCTCTTTGCACCATTCTAAAGAATAACAGTGATAATTTCTGGGTTAAGGCAATAGCAATATT
TCTGCATATAAATATTTCTGCATATAAATTGTAACTGATGTAAGAGGTTTCATATTGCTAATAGCAGCTA
CAATCCAGCTACCATTCTGCTTTTATTTTATGGTTGGGATAAGGCTGGATTATTCTGAGTCCAAGCTAGG
CCCTTTTGCTAATCATGTTCATACCTCTTATCTTCCTCCCACAGCTCCTGGGCAACGTGCTGGTCTGTGT
GCTGGCCCATCACTTTGGCAAAGGCGGCCGCC
